>Addgene plasmid #58267 | pCAG-HA-rat Nrxn1beta AS4(-) | depositor full sequence | sequence record 107083 | pCAG-HA-rat Nrxn1beta AS4(-) sequence 6216 bps
ACTAGTTATTAATAGTAATCAATTACGGGGTCATTAGTTCATAGCCCATATATGGAGTTCCGCGTTACAT
AACTTACGGTAAATGGCCCGCCTGGCTGACCGCCCAACGACCCCCGCCCATTGACGTCAATAATGACGTA
TGTTCCCATAGTAACGCCAATAGGGACTTTCCATTGACGTCAATGGGTGGAGTATTTACGGTAAACTGCC
CACTTGGCAGTACATCAAGTGTATCATATGCCAAGTACGCCCCCTATTGACGTCAATGACGGTAAATGGC
CCGCCTGGCATTATGCCCAGTACATGACCTTATGGGACTTTCCTACTTGGCAGTACATCTACGTATTAGT
CATCGCTATTACCATGGTCGAGGTGAGCCCCACGTTCTGCTTCACTCTCCCCATCTCCCCCCCCTCCCCA
CCCCCAATTTTGTATTTATTTATTTTTTAATTATTTTGTGCAGCGATGGGGGCGGGGGGGGGGGGGGGGC
GCGCGCCAGGCGGGGCGGGGCGGGGCGAGGGGCGGGGCGGGGCGAGGCGGAGAGGTGCGGCGGCAGCCAA
TCAGAGCGGCGCGCTCCGAAAGTTTCCTTTTATGGCGAGGCGGCGGCGGCGGCGGCCCTATAAAAAGCGA
AGCGCGCGGCGGGCGGGGAGTCGCTGCGACGCTGCCTTCGCCCCGTGCCCCGCTCCGCCGCCGCCTCGCG
CCGCCCGCCCCGGCTCTGACTGACCGCGTTACTCCCACAGGTGAGCGGGCGGGACGGCCCTTCTCCTCCG
GGCTGTAATTAGCGCTTGGTTTAATGACGGCTTGTTTCTTTTCTGTGGCTGCGTGAAAGCCTTGAGGGGC
TCCGGGAGGGCCCTTTGTGCGGGGGGAGCGGCTCGGGGGGTGCGTGCGTGTGTGTGTGCGTGGGGAGCGC
CGCGTGCGGCTCCGCGCTGCCCGGCGGCTGTGAGCGCTGCGGGCGCGGCGCGGGGCTTTGTGCGCTCCGC
AGTGTGCGCGAGGGGAGCGCGGCCGGGGGCGGTGCCCCGCGGTGCGGGGGGGGCTGCGAGGGGAACAAAG
GCTGCGTGCGGGGTGTGTGCGTGGGGGGGTGAGCAGGGGGTGTGGGCGCGTCGGTCGGGCTGCAACCCCC
CCTGCACCCCCCTCCCCGAGTTGCTGAGCACGGCCCGGCTTCGGGTGCGGGGCTCCGTACGGGGCGTGGC
GCGGGGCTCGCCGTGCCGGGCGGGGGGTGGCGGCAGGTGGGGGTGCCGGGCGGGGCGGGGCCGCCTCGGG
CCGGGGAGGGCTCGGGGGAGGGGCGCGGCGGCCCCCGGAGCGCCGGCGGCTGTCGAGGCGCGGCGAGCCG
CAGCCATTGCCTTTTATGGTAATCGTGCGAGAGGGCGCAGGGACTTCCTTTGTCCCAAATCTGTGCGGAG
CCGAAATCTGGGAGGCGCCGCCGCACCCCCTCTAGCGGGCGCGGGGCGAAGCGGTGCGGCGCCGGCAGGA
AGGAAATGGGCGGGGAGGGCCTTCGTGCGTCGCCGCGCCGCCGTCCCCTTCTCCCTCTCCAGCCTCGGGG
CTGTCCGCGGGGGGACGGCTGCCTTCGGGGGGGACGGGGCAGGGCGGGGTTCGGCTTCTGGCGTGTGACC
GGCGGCTCTAGAGCCTCTGCTAACCATGTTCATGCCTTCTTCTTTTTCCTACAGCTCCTGGGCAACGTGC
TGGTTATTGTGCTGTCTCATCATTTTGGCAAAGAATTCGCGGCCGCTAGCGCTACCGGACTCAGATCTCG
AGCTCAAGCTTGGGACCATGGCACTTCCCAGATGCATGTGGCCAAATTATGTTTGGAGAGCTATGATGGC
ATGTGTGGTCCACAGGGGATCCGGTGCCCCATTGACTCTCTGCTTGTTGGGATGTTTGCTACAGACTTTT
CACGTACTCTCTCAAAAGTATCCATACGACGTTCCGGACTACGCAGCATCCAGTTTGGGAGCGCACCACA
TCCACCATTTCCATGGCAGCAGCAAGCATCATTCAGTGCCTATTGCAATCTACAGGTCACCAGCATCCTT
GCGAGGCGGACACGCTGGGACGACGTATATCTTTAGCAAAGGTGGTGGACAAATTACATATAAGTGGCCT
CCTAATGACCGACCCAGTACACGAGCAGACAGGCTGGCCATCGGGTTTAGCACTGTTCAGAAGGAAGCAG
TGTTGGTGCGTGTGGACAGTTCCTCAGGCCTGGGTGACTACCTTGAGCTGCACATACACCAAGGAAAAAT
TGGAGTTAAATTTAATGTTGGGACAGATGACATCGCCATTGAGGAGTCCAATGCAATCATTAATGATGGA
AAATACCATGTAGTGCGTTTCACGAGGAGTGGTGGCAATGCCACGTTACAGGTGGACAGCTGGCCAGTCA
TCGAACGATACCCTGCAGGGCGTCAGCTCACAATCTTCAATAGCCAAGCAACCATAATAATTGGCGGGAA
AGAGCAGGGCCAGCCCTTCCAGGGCCAGCTCTCTGGGCTTTACTACAATGGCTTGAAAGTTCTGAATATG
GCGGCAGAGAACGATGCCAACATCGCCATAGTGGGAAATGTGAGGCTGGTCGGTGAAGTGCCTTCCTCTA
TGACAACTGAGTCGACAGCCACTGCCATGCAGTCCGAGATGTCCACCTCAATCATGGAGACCACCACAAC
CCTGGCTACCAGCACAGCTCGACGAGGAAAGCCCCCCACAAAGGAGCCTATCAGCCAGACCACGGATGAT
ATCCTTGTGGCCTCGGCAGAGTGTCCCAGCGACGATGAGGACATTGACCCCTGTGAGCCGAGCTCAGGTG
GGTTAGCCAACCCCACCCGAGTGGGCGGCCGCGAACCATACCCAGGCTCGGCAGAGGTGATCCGGGAGTC
TAGCAGTACCACTGGCATGGTGGTGGGGATTGTCGCAGCAGCAGCTCTGTGCATCCTCATCCTCCTCTAT
GCCATGTACAAGTACAGAAACCGGGATGAAGGCTCATATCACGTGGATGAGAGTCGAAACTACATCAGTA
ACTCAGCACAGTCCAATGGGGCTGTGGTCAAGGAGAAGCAGCCCAGCAGTGCGAAAAGCGCCAACAAAAA
CAAGAAGAACAAGGATAAGGAGTATTATGTCTGACTCGAGGTACCCCCGGGGAGCTCAATTCACTCCTCA
GGTGCAGGCTGCCTATCAGAAGGTGGTGGCTGGTGTGGCCAATGCCCTGGCTCACAAATACCACTGAGAT
CTTTTTCCCTCTGCCAAAAATTATGGGGACATCATGAAGCCCCTTGAGCATCTGACTTCTGGCTAATAAA
GGAAATTTATTTTCATTGCAATAGTGTGTTGGAATTTTTTGTGTCTCTCACTCGGAAGGACATATGGGAG
GGCAAATCATTTAAAACATCAGAATGAGTATTTGGTTTAGAGTTTGGCAACATATGCCCATATGCTGGCT
GCCATGAACAAAGGTTGGCTATAAAGAGGTCATCAGTATATGAAACAGCCCCCTGCTGTCCATTCCTTAT
TCCATAGAAAAGCCTTGACTTGAGGTTAGATTTTTTTTATATTTTGTTTTGTGTTATTTTTTTCTTTAAC
ATCCCTAAAATTTTCCTTACATGTTTTACTAGCCAGATTTTTCCTCCTCTCCTGACTACTCCCAGTCATA
GCTGTCCCTCTTCTCTTATGGAGATCCCTCGACCTGCAGCCCAAGCTTGGCGTAATCATGGTCATAGCTG
TTTCCTGTGTGAAATTGTTATCCGCTCACAATTCCACACAACATACGAGCCGGAAGCATAAAGTGTAAAG
CCTGGGGTGCCTAATGAGTGAGCTAACTCACATTAATTGCGTTGCGCTCACTGCCCGCTTTCCAGTCGGG
AAACCTGTCGTGCCAGCGGATCCGCATCTCAATTAGTCAGCAACCATAGTCCCGCCCCTAACTCCGCCCA
TCCCGCCCCTAACTCCGCCCAGTTCCGCCCATTCTCCGCCCCATGGCTGACTAATTTTTTTTATTTATGC
AGAGGCCGAGGCCGCCTCGGCCTCTGAGCTATTCCAGAAGTAGTGAGGAGGCTTTTTTGGAGGCCTAGGC
TTTTGCAAAAAGCTAACTTGTTTATTGCAGCTTATAATGGTTACAAATAAAGCAATAGCATCACAAATTT
CACAAATAAAGCATTTTTTTCACTGCATTCTAGTTGTGGTTTGTCCAAACTCATCAATGTATCTTATCAT
GTCTGGATCCGCTGCATTAATGAATCGGCCAACGCGCGGGGAGAGGCGGTTTGCGTATTGGGCGCTCTTC
CGCTTCCTCGCTCACTGACTCGCTGCGCTCGGTCGTTCGGCTGCGGCGAGCGGTATCAGCTCACTCAAAG
GCGGTAATACGGTTATCCACAGAATCAGGGGATAACGCAGGAAAGAACATGTGAGCAAAAGGCCAGCAAA
AGGCCAGGAACCGTAAAAAGGCCGCGTTGCTGGCGTTTTTCCATAGGCTCCGCCCCCCTGACGAGCATCA
CAAAAATCGACGCTCAAGTCAGAGGTGGCGAAACCCGACAGGACTATAAAGATACCAGGCGTTTCCCCCT
GGAAGCTCCCTCGTGCGCTCTCCTGTTCCGACCCTGCCGCTTACCGGATACCTGTCCGCCTTTCTCCCTT
CGGGAAGCGTGGCGCTTTCTCATAGCTCACGCTGTAGGTATCTCAGTTCGGTGTAGGTCGTTCGCTCCAA
GCTGGGCTGTGTGCACGAACCCCCCGTTCAGCCCGACCGCTGCGCCTTATCCGGTAACTATCGTCTTGAG
TCCAACCCGGTAAGACACGACTTATCGCCACTGGCAGCAGCCACTGGTAACAGGATTAGCAGAGCGAGGT
ATGTAGGCGGTGCTACAGAGTTCTTGAAGTGGTGGCCTAACTACGGCTACACTAGAAGAACAGTATTTGG
TATCTGCGCTCTGCTGAAGCCAGTTACCTTCGGAAAAAGAGTTGGTAGCTCTTGATCCGGCAAACAAACC
ACCGCTGGTAGCGGTGGTTTTTTTGTTTGCAAGCAGCAGATTACGCGCAGAAAAAAAGGATCTCAAGAAG
ATCCTTTGATCTTTTCTACGGGGTCTGACGCTCAGTGGAACGAAAACTCACGTTAAGGGATTTTGGTCAT
GAGATTATCAAAAAGGATCTTCACCTAGATCCTTTTAAATTAAAAATGAAGTTTTAAATCAATCTAAAGT
ATATATGAGTAAACTTGGTCTGACAGTTACCAATGCTTAATCAGTGAGGCACCTATCTCAGCGATCTGTC
TATTTCGTTCATCCATAGTTGCCTGACTCCCCGTCGTGTAGATAACTACGATACGGGAGGGCTTACCATC
TGGCCCCAGTGCTGCAATGATACCGCGAGACCCACGCTCACCGGCTCCAGATTTATCAGCAATAAACCAG
CCAGCCGGAAGGGCCGAGCGCAGAAGTGGTCCTGCAACTTTATCCGCCTCCATCCAGTCTATTAATTGTT
GCCGGGAAGCTAGAGTAAGTAGTTCGCCAGTTAATAGTTTGCGCAACGTTGTTGCCATTGCTACAGGCAT
CGTGGTGTCACGCTCGTCGTTTGGTATGGCTTCATTCAGCTCCGGTTCCCAACGATCAAGGCGAGTTACA
TGATCCCCCATGTTGTGCAAAAAAGCGGTTAGCTCCTTCGGTCCTCCGATCGTTGTCAGAAGTAAGTTGG
CCGCAGTGTTATCACTCATGGTTATGGCAGCACTGCATAATTCTCTTACTGTCATGCCATCCGTAAGATG
CTTTTCTGTGACTGGTGAGTACTCAACCAAGTCATTCTGAGAATAGTGTATGCGGCGACCGAGTTGCTCT
TGCCCGGCGTCAATACGGGATAATACCGCGCCACATAGCAGAACTTTAAAAGTGCTCATCATTGGAAAAC
GTTCTTCGGGGCGAAAACTCTCAAGGATCTTACCGCTGTTGAGATCCAGTTCGATGTAACCCACTCGTGC
ACCCAACTGATCTTCAGCATCTTTTACTTTCACCAGCGTTTCTGGGTGAGCAAAAACAGGAAGGCAAAAT
GCCGCAAAAAAGGGAATAAGGGCGACACGGAAATGTTGAATACTCATACTCTTCCTTTTTCAATATTATT
GAAGCATTTATCAGGGTTATTGTCTCATGAGCGGATACATATTTGAATGTATTTAGAAAAATAAACAAAT
AGGGGTTCCGCGCACATTTCCCCGAAAAGTGCCACCTGGGTCGACATTGATTATTG
Features (pLannotate 1.2.2; 20 found; start..end, strand, type, name):
    368..645     +  promoter       chicken β-actin promoter: No description available
    647..1664    +  intron         chimeric intron: chimera between introns from chicken β-actin and rabbit β-globin
   1662..1718    +  CDS            HBB (fragment): HBB_LEPEU - Experimental evidence at protein level: Swiss-Prot protein existence level 1. Involved in oxygen transport from the lung to the various peripheral tissues. From Lepus europaeus (European hare).
   1725..1761    +  misc_feature   MCS (fragment): multiple cloning site
   1768..1908    +  CDS            Nlgn1 (fragment): NLGN1_MOUSE - Also known as Kiaa1070. Experimental evidence at protein level: Swiss-Prot protein existence level 1. Cell surface protein involved in cell-cell-interactions via its interactions with neurexin family members. Plays a role in synapse function and synaptic signal transmission, and probably mediates its effects by recruiting and clustering other synaptic proteins. May promote the initial formation of synapses, but is not essential for this. In vitro, triggers the de novo formation of presynaptic structures. May be involved in specification of excitatory synapses. Required to maintai
   1930..3111    +  CDS            Nrxn1 (fragment): NRX1B_MOUSE - Experimental evidence at protein level: Swiss-Prot protein existence level 1. Neuronal cell surface protein that may be involved in cell recognition and cell adhesion by forming intracellular junctions through binding to neuroligins. May play a role in formation or maintenance of synaptic junctions. May mediate intracellular signaling. May play a role in angiogenesis (By similarity). From Mus musculus (Mouse).
   3131..3214    +  CDS            HBB (fragment): HBB_PONPY - Experimental evidence at transcript level: Swiss-Prot protein existence level 2. Involved in oxygen transport from the lung to the various peripheral tissues. From Pongo pygmaeus (Bornean orangutan).
   3285..3340    +  polyA_signal   β-globin poly(A) signal: rabbit β-globin polyadenylation signal (Gil and Proudfoot, 1987)
   3725..3741    -  protein_bind   lac operator: The lac repressor binds to the lac operator to inhibit transcription in E. coli. This inhibition can be relieved by adding lactose or isopropyl-β-D-thiogalactopyranoside (IPTG). lac repressor encoded by lacI
   3749..3779    -  promoter       lac promoter: promoter for the E. coli lac operon
   3794..3815    -  protein_bind   CAP binding site: CAP binding activates transcription in the presence of cAMP. E. coli catabolite activator protein
   3828..3867    -  CDS            lacI (fragment): lac repressor; lacI; The lac repressor binds to the lac operator to inhibit transcription in E. coli. This inhibition can be relieved by adding lactose or isopropyl-β-D-thiogalactopyranoside (IPTG).
   3874..3896    +  promoter       SV40 promoter (fragment): SV40 enhancer and early promoter
   3920..4055    +  rep_origin     SV40 ori: SV40 origin of replication
   4075..4209    +  polyA_signal   SV40 poly(A) signal: SV40 polyadenylation signal
   4211..4265    -  CDS            lacI (fragment): lac repressor; lacI; The lac repressor binds to the lac operator to inhibit transcription in E. coli. This inhibition can be relieved by adding lactose or isopropyl-β-D-thiogalactopyranoside (IPTG).
   4448..5036    -  rep_origin     ori: high-copy-number ColE1/pMB1/pBR322/pUC origin of replication
   5207..6067    -  CDS            AmpR: β-lactamase; bla; confers resistance to ampicillin, carbenicillin, and related antibiotics
   6068..6172    -  promoter       AmpR promoter: bla
   6203..366     +  enhancer       CMV enhancer (across the origin): human cytomegalovirus immediate early enhancer
