[The description below was written by a language model from this plasmid's Addgene catalogue record and pLannotate feature annotations shown in this document.]
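Description:
pCAG-HA-rat Nrxn1beta AS4(-) is a mammalian expression plasmid of about 6.2 kb built on the pCAGGS backbone. It is maintained in E. coli through a high-copy ColE1/pUC-type origin and selected with ampicillin via the β-lactamase gene. The backbone also carries remnants of lac regulatory sequence, an SV40 origin of replication, which allows episomal amplification in cells expressing SV40 large T antigen, and an SV40 polyadenylation signal. No mammalian selection marker is annotated, so the plasmid appears suited mainly to transient transfection.

The expression cassette is driven by the composite CAG promoter, annotated here as the CMV immediate-early enhancer (spanning the sequence origin), the chicken β-actin promoter and a chimeric β-actin/β-globin intron. Transcripts are terminated by the rabbit β-globin poly(A) signal; the short globin "CDS" fragments flanking the insert are residual backbone sequence rather than expressed fusions.

The roughly 1.35 kb insert encodes rat neurexin 1β lacking the insert at alternatively spliced segment 4. According to the depositor, it retains the region homologous to spliced segment 5 of the mouse protein. An HA epitope was placed at the mature N-terminus, that is, downstream of the signal peptide, so it should be displayed extracellularly. The feature table detects a short neuroligin-1-like fragment immediately upstream of the neurexin coding region. This may mean a heterologous signal sequence precedes the tag, but the record does not say so. The HA tag itself is not annotated.

The construct provides strong, broad expression of a tagged, defined neurexin splice variant. The associated study concerned neurexin–neuroligin interactions at synapses.
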