Addgene plasmid #58267: pCAG-HA-rat Nrxn1beta AS4(-)
Purpose: Expression plasmid for HA-tagged rat Neurexin 1beta, lacking the insert at alternatively spliced segment 4 (AS4-)
Depositing lab: Peter Scheiffele. Depositing organization: Columbia University. Publication: Silencing of neuroligin function by postsynaptic neurexins. Taniguchi H, Gollan L, Scholl FG, Mahadomrongkul V, Dobler E, Limthong N, Peck M, Aoki C, Scheiffele P. J Neurosci. 2007 Mar 14;27(11):2815-24. 10.1523/JNEUROSCI.0032-07.2007 PubMed 17360903.
Backbone
  Vector backbone: pCAGGS
  Backbone size w/o insert (bp): 4869
  Total vector size (bp): 6216
  Vector type: Mammalian Expression
Growth in bacteria
  Bacterial resistance: Ampicillin, 100 μg/mL
  Growth temperature: 37°C
  Growth strain: DH5alpha
  Copy number: High Copy
Gene/Insert
  Gene/Insert name: Nrxn1beta AS4(-) (alt name: Neurexin 1-beta)
  Species: R. norvegicus (rat)
  Insert size (bp): 1347
  Mutation: see comments
  GenBank ID: M96375
  Entrez Gene: Nrxn1 (a.k.a. Nrxn1b)
  Promoter: CAG
  Tag / fusion protein: HA (N terminal on insert)
  Cloning method: Unknown
  Sequencing primers: 5′ pCAG-F (5'-GCAACGTGCTGGTTATTGTG-3'); 3′ Bglob-pA-R (5'-TTTTGGCAGAGGGAAAAAGA-3'); pCAG_rev_seq (5'-CAGCCACCACCTTCTGATAG-3')
Terms and licenses: Academic/Nonprofit Terms; Industry Terms: Not Available to Industry
Depositor comments: See map & sequence file for insert-releasing enzymes (e.g. NheI / KpnI). Insert can also be released by single digest using XhoI. The rat neurexin 1 beta encoded by this plasmid lacks alternatively spliced segment 4 (AS4), and contains the region homologous to alternatively spliced segment 5 (AS5) of mouse neurexin 1 beta (compare Schreiner et al., Neuron, 2014 [DOI: 10.1016/j.neuron.2014.09.011]). Note: HA-epitope tag was introduced at the mature N-terminus.
How to cite: pCAG-HA-rat Nrxn1beta AS4(-) was a gift from Peter Scheiffele (Addgene plasmid # 58267 ; http://n2t.net/addgene:58267 ; RRID:Addgene_58267)
