>Addgene plasmid #58267 | pCAG-HA-rat Nrxn1beta AS4(-) | addgene partial sequence | sequence record 115718 | Bglob-pA-R 5'-ttttggcagagggaaaaaga-3'
GCCACCACCTTCTGATAGGCAGCCTGCACCTGAGGAGTGAATTGAGCTCCCCGGGGGTACCTCGAGTCAG
ACATAATACTCCTTATCCTTGTTCTTCTTGTTTTTGTTGGCGCTTTTCGCACTGCTGGGCTGCTTCTCCT
TGACCACAGCCCCATTGGACTGTGCTGAGTTACTGATGTAGTTTCGACTCTCATCCACGTGATATGAGCC
TTCATCCCGGTTTCTGTACTTGTACATGGCATAGAGGAGGATGAGGATGCACAGAGCTGCTGCTGCGACA
ATCCCCACCACCATGCCAGTGGTACTGCTAGACTCCCGGATCACCTCTGCCGAGCCTGGGTATGGTTCGC
GGCCGCCCACTCGGGTGGGGTTGGCTAACCCACCTGAGCTCGGCTCACAGGGGTCAATGTCCTCATCGTC
GCTGGGACACTCTGCCGAGGCCACAAGGATATCATCCGTGGTCTGGCTGATAGGCTCCTTTGTGGGGGGC
TTTCCTCGTCGAGCTGTGCTGGTAGCCAGGGTTGTGGTGGTCTCCATGATTGAGGTGGACATCTCGGACT
GCATGGCAGTGGCTGTCGACTCAGTTGTCATAGAGGAAGGCACTTCACCGACCAGCCTCACATTTCCCAC
TATGGCGATGTTGGCATCGTTCTCTGCCGCCATATTCAGAACTTTCAAGCCATTGTAGTAAAGCCCAGAG
AGCTGGCCCTGGAAGGGCTGGCCCTGCTCTTTCCCGCCAATTATTATGGTTGCTTGGCTATTGAAGATTG
TGAGCTGACGCCCTGCAGGGTATCGTTCGATGACTGGCCAGCTGTCCACCTGTAACGTGGCATTGCCACC
ACTCCTCGTGA
