>Addgene plasmid #58267 | pCAG-HA-rat Nrxn1beta AS4(-) | addgene partial sequence | sequence record 115749 | pCAG-F 5'-GCAACGTGCTGGTTATTGTG-3'
GCGCTACGGGACTCAGATCTCGAGCTCAAGCTTGGGACCATGGCACTTCCCAGATGCATGTGGCCAAATT
ATGTTTGGAGAGCTATGATGGCATGTGTGGTCCACAGGGGATCCGGTGCCCCATTGACTCTCTGCTTGTT
GGGATGTTTGCTACAGACTTTTCACGTACTCTCTCAAAAGTATCCATACGACGTTCCGGACTACGCAGCA
TCCAGTTTGGGAGCGCACCACATCCACCATTTCCATGGCAGCAGCAAGCATCATTCAGTGCCTATTGCAA
TCTACAGGTCACCAGCATCCTTGCGAGGCGGACACGCTGGGACGACGTATATCTTTAGCAAAGGTGGTGG
ACAAATTACATATAAGTGGCCTCCTAATGACCGACCCAGTACACGAGCAGACAGGCTGGCCATCGGGTTT
AGCACTGTTCAGAAGGAAGCAGTGTTGGTGCGTGTGGACAGTTCCTCAGGCCTGGGTGACTACCTTGAGC
TGCACATACACCAAGGAAAAATTGGAGTTAAATTTAATGTTGGGACAGATGACATCGCCATTGAGGAGTC
CAATGCAATCATTAATGATGGAAAATACCATGTAGTGCGTTTCACGAGGAGTGGTGGCAATGCCACGTTA
CAGGTGGACAGCTGGCCAGTCATCGAACGATACCCTGCAGGGCGTCAGCTCACAATCTTCAATAGCCAAG
CAACCATAATAATTGGCGGGAAAGAGCAGGGCCAGCCCTTCCAGGGCCAGCTCTCTGGGCTTTACTACAA
TGGCTTGAAAGTTCTGAATATGGCGGCAGAGAACGATGCCAACATCGCCAT
